Addgene plasmid #162296: pEPQD0CM0545
Purpose: Level 0 N-terminal tag part for MoClo assembly, CCAT-AATG
Depositing lab: Nicola Patron. Depositing organization: Earlham Institute. Publication: Biofoundry-assisted expression and characterization of plant proteins. Dudley QM, Cai YM, Kallam K, Debreyne H, Carrasco Lopez JA, Patron NJ. Synth Biol (Oxf). 2021 Sep 11;6(1):ysab029. doi: 10.1093/synbio/ysab029. eCollection 2021. PubMed 34693026.
Backbone
  Vector backbone: pTwist
  Vector type: Synthetic Biology
Growth in bacteria
  Bacterial resistance: Chloramphenicol, 25 μg/mL
  Growth temperature: 37°C
  Growth strain: DH5alpha
  Copy number: High Copy
Gene/Insert
  Gene/Insert name: N-terminal tag, HiBiT-MBP-[Factor Xa cleavage site]
  Species: Synthetic
  Mutation: codon optimized for E. coli
  Cloning method: Unknown
  Sequencing primers: 5′ GTTGTAAAACGACGGCCAGTC; 3′ AGCGGATAACAATTTCACACAGG
Terms and licenses: Academic/Nonprofit Terms; Industry Terms: Not Available to Industry
How to cite: pEPQD0CM0545 was a gift from Nicola Patron (Addgene plasmid # 162296 ; http://n2t.net/addgene:162296 ; RRID:Addgene_162296)
