[The description below was written by a language model from this plasmid's Addgene catalogue record and pLannotate feature annotations shown in this document.]
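Description:
pEPQD0CM0545 is a Level 0 part plasmid for MoClo (Golden Gate-style modular cloning) assembly, built on a pTwist backbone and classed as a synthetic biology vector. It is a small plasmid of about 3.2 kb that is maintained in E. coli at high copy through a ColE1/pUC-type origin of replication. Selection is by chloramphenicol, conferred by a cat (chloramphenicol acetyltransferase) gene driven by its native cat promoter and followed by a phage lambda t0 terminator. A short residual lacZα fragment spanning the sequence origin is also annotated; this appears to be a backbone remnant rather than a functional screening cassette.

The payload is a synthetic N-terminal tag module, codon optimized for E. coli, consisting of HiBiT, maltose-binding protein (MBP) and a Factor Xa cleavage site. The feature table annotates only the MBP portion, as a malE fragment, while the short HiBiT peptide and the protease site are not separately called. HiBiT is a small peptide that complements a larger luciferase fragment to give a luminescent signal for quantifying tagged protein. MBP serves as a solubility enhancer and affinity handle, and the Factor Xa site allows the tag to be removed from the purified fusion partner. The part is defined by CCAT and AATG fusion overhangs, which position it as an N-terminal tag immediately upstream of a coding sequence in the standard assembly syntax. As a Level 0 part it carries no annotated promoter or terminator of its own and is meant to be combined with other parts into complete transcription units. The associated publication concerns biofoundry-assisted expression and characterization of plant proteins.
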