Features (pLannotate 1.2.2; 6 found; start..end, strand, type, name):
    119..1216    +  CDS            malE (fragment): MALE_ECO57 - Experimental evidence at protein level: Swiss-Prot protein existence level 1. Part of the ABC transporter complex MalEFGK involved in maltose/maltodextrin import. Binds maltose and higher maltodextrins. From Escherichia coli O157:H7.
   1535..2123    -  rep_origin     ori: high-copy-number ColE1/pMB1/pBR322/pUC origin of replication
   2256..2350    -  terminator     lambda t0 terminator: transcription terminator from phage lambda
   2374..3030    -  CDS            cat: CAT_ECOLX - Experimental evidence at protein level: Swiss-Prot protein existence level 1. This enzyme is an effector of chloramphenicol resistance in bacteria. From Escherichia coli. This protein is used as a marker in many commonly used cloning vectors, such as pACYC184.
   3031..3133    -  promoter       cat promoter: promoter of the E. coli cat gene encoding chloramphenicol acetyltransferase
   3208..17      -  CDS            lacZα (fragment) (across the origin): LacZα fragment of β-galactosidase; lacZ fragment
>Addgene plasmid #162296 | pEPQD0CM0545 | addgene full sequence | sequence record 318730 | Addgene NGS Result
GTAAAACGACGGCCAGTCATGCATAATCCGCACGCATCTGGAATAAGGAAGTGCCATTCCGCCTGACCTA
GGTCTCACCATGGTAAGCGGCTGGCGTCTGTTCAAGAAAATTAGCGGAAAAATCGAAGAAGGCAAATTAG
TGATATGGATCAATGGAGATAAGGGATACAATGGCTTAGCGGAAGTGGGAAAGAAGTTTGAAAAGGACAC
TGGGATCAAGGTTACGGTCGAACACCCAGACAAGTTAGAGGAAAAGTTTCCGCAAGTAGCAGCCACAGGG
GACGGTCCGGATATCATTTTCTGGGCCCATGATCGTTTCGGCGGATATGCCCAGAGTGGTCTTTTAGCGG
AGATTACTCCTGATAAGGCATTTCAAGATAAATTGTACCCTTTCACGTGGGACGCGGTTCGCTATAATGG
AAAACTTATCGCATATCCTATTGCGGTAGAGGCACTGAGTCTCATCTACAATAAGGACTTGCTCCCTAAT
CCGCCTAAGACATGGGAAGAAATTCCCGCCCTCGACAAGGAGCTCAAGGCAAAGGGCAAATCCGCCTTGA
TGTTTAATCTCCAGGAGCCATATTTTACTTGGCCGTTGATCGCGGCCGATGGCGGCTACGCCTTTAAATA
CGAGAATGGTAAATATGATATCAAGGATGTCGGAGTAGACAATGCGGGTGCAAAGGCTGGACTTACTTTC
TTAGTGGATTTGATCAAGAATAAGCATATGAACGCTGATACGGACTATAGTATTGCCGAGGCGGCGTTCA
ACAAGGGTGAGACTGCCATGACTATTAATGGACCTTGGGCTTGGTCGAATATTGATACGAGTAAGGTCAA
CTACGGCGTGACTGTGTTACCTACATTTAAAGGCCAGCCTAGCAAGCCGTTTGTGGGTGTTTTGTCGGCG
GGCATCAATGCGGCATCACCGAATAAGGAATTAGCGAAGGAATTCTTGGAGAATTACCTTCTCACGGACG
AGGGCCTTGAGGCCGTAAACAAGGATAAGCCATTAGGCGCGGTGGCCTTAAAGAGCTATGAAGAGGAACT
GGTCAAGGACCCGCGCATCGCAGCTACCATGGAGAATGCTCAAAAGGGCGAGATTATGCCCAATATTCCT
CAAATGTCGGCCTTTTGGTACGCGGTCCGCACCGCAGTAATTAATGCAGCGTCCGGACGCCAAACCGTGG
ACGAGGCGCTTAAGGATGCTCAAACTAATTCGAGCTCGAACAACAACAACAATAACAATAACAACAACCT
CGGGATCGAGGGAAGGGGAATGAGAGACCTAGGCTAGGTGGAGGCTCAGTGATGATAAGTCTGCGATGGT
GGATGCATGTGTCATGGTCATAGCTGTTTCCTGTGTGAAATTGTTATCCGCTCAGAGGGCACAATCCTAT
TCCGCGCTATCCGACAATCTCCAAGACATTAGGTGGAGTTCAGTTCGGCGTATGGCATATGTCGCTGGAA
AGAACATGTGAGCAAAAGGCCAGCAAAAGGCCAGGAACCGTAAAAAGGCCGCGTTGCTGGCGTTTTTCCA
TAGGCTCCGCCCCCCTGACGAGCATCACAAAAATCGACGCTCAAGTCAGAGGTGGCGAAACCCGACAGGA
CTATAAAGATACCAGGCGTTTCCCCCTGGAAGCTCCCTCGTGCGCTCTCCTGTTCCGACCCTGCCGCTTA
CCGGATACCTGTCCGCCTTTCTCCCTTCGGGAAGCGTGGCGCTTTCTCATAGCTCACGCTGTAGGTATCT
CAGTTCGGTGTAGGTCGTTCGCTCCAAGCTGGGCTGTGTGCACGAACCCCCCGTTCAGCCCGACCGCTGC
GCCTTATCCGGTAACTATCGTCTTGAGTCCAACCCGGTAAGACACGACTTATCGCCACTGGCAGCAGCCA
CTGGTAACAGGATTAGCAGAGCGAGGTATGTAGGCGGTGCTACAGAGTTCTTGAAGTGGTGGCCTAACTA
CGGCTACACTAGAAGAACAGTATTTGGTATCTGCGCTCTGCTGAAGCCAGTTACCTTCGGAAAAAGAGTT
GGTAGCTCTTGATCCGGCAAACAAACCACCGCTGGTAGCGGTGGTTTTTTTGTTTGCAAGCAGCAGATTA
CGCGCAGAAAAAAAGGATCTCAAGAAGATCCTTTGATCTTTTCTACGGGGTCTGACGCTCTATTCAACAA
AGCCGCCGTCCCGTCAAGTCAGCGTAAATGGGTAGGGGGCTTCAAATCGTCCCCCCATACGATATAAGTT
GTTACTAGTGCTTGGATTCTCACCAATAAAAAACGCCCGGCGGCAACCGAGCGTTCTGAACAAATCCAGA
TGGAGTTCTGAGGTCATTACTGGATCTATCAACAGGAGTCCAAGCGAGCTCGATATCAAATTACGCCCCG
CCCTGCCACTCATCGCAGTACTGTTGTAATTCATTAAGCATTCTGCCGACATGGAAGCCATCACAAACGG
CATGATGAACCTGAATCGCCAGCGGCATCAGCACCTTGTCGCCTTGCGTATAATATTTGCCCATGGTGAA
AACGGGGGCGAAGAAGTTGTCCATATTGGCCACGTTTAAATCAAAACTGGTGAAACTCACCCAGGGATTG
GCTGAGACGAAAAACATATTCTCAATAAACCCTTTAGGGAAATAGGCCAGGTTTTCACCGTAACACGCCA
CATCTTGCGAATATATGTGTAGAAACTGCCGGAAATCGTCGTGGTATTCACTCCAGAGCGATGAAAACGT
TTCAGTTTGCTCATGGAAAACGGTGTAACAAGGGTGAACACTATCCCATATCACCAGCTCACCGTCTTTC
ATTGCCATACGAAATTCCGGATGAGCATTCATCAGGCGGGCAAGAATGTGAATAAAGGCCGGATAAAACT
TGTGCTTATTTTTCTTTACGGTCTTTAAAAAGGCCGTAATATCCAGCTGAACGGTCTGGTTATAGGTACA
TTGAGCAACTGACTGAAATGCCTCAAAATGTTCTTTACGATGCCATTGGGATATATCAACGGTGGTATAT
CCAGTGATTTTTTTCTCCATTTTAGCTTCCTTAGCTCCTGAAAATCTCGATAACTCAAAAAATACGCCCG
GTAGTGATCTTATTTCATTATGGTGAAAGTTGGAACCTCTTACGTGCCGATCAACGTCTCATTGATACCT
GAAACAAAACCCATCGTACGGCCAAGGAAGTCTCCAATAACTGTGATCCACCACAAGCGCCAGGGTTTTC
CCAGTCACGACGTT
